>Addgene plasmid #182647 | pxpr_502-wt-ltr | addgene full sequence | sequence record 361390 | Addgene NGS Result
GAGATACCTACAGCGTGAGCTATGAGAAAGCGCCACGCTTCCCGAAGGGAGAAAGGCGGACAGGTATCCG
GTAAGCGGCAGGGTCGGAACAGGAGAGCGCACGAGGGAGCTTCCAGGGGGAAACGCCTGGTATCTTTATA
GTCCTGTCGGGTTTCGCCACCTCTGACTTGAGCGTCGATTTTTGTGATGCTCGTCAGGGGGGCGGAGCCT
ATGGAAAAACGCCAGCAACGCGGCCTTTTTACGGTTCCTGGCCTTTTGCTGGCCTTTTGCTCACATGTTC
TTTCCTGCGTTATCCCCTGATTCTGTGGATAACCGTATTACCGCCTTTGAGTGAGCTGATACCGCTCGCC
GCAGCCGAACGACCGAGCGCAGCGAGTCAGTGAGCGAGGAAGCGGAAGAGCGCCCAATACGCAAACCGCC
TCTCCCCGCGCGTTGGCCGATTCATTAATGCAGCTGGCACGACAGGTTTCCCGACTGGAAAGCGGGCAGT
GAGCGCAACGCAATTAATGTGAGTTAGCTCACTCATTAGGCACCCCAGGCTTTACACTTTATGCTTCCGG
CTCGTATGTTGTGTGGAATTGTGAGCGGATAACAATTTCACACAGGAAACAGCTATGACCATGATTACGC
CAAGCGCGCAATTAACCCTCACTAAAGGGAACAAAAGCTGGAGCTGCAAGCTTAATGTAGTCTTATGCAA
TACTCTTGTAGTCTTGCAACATGGTAACGATGAGTTAGCAACATGCCTTACAAGGAGAGAAAAAGCACCG
TGCATGCCGATTGGTGGAAGTAAGGTGGTACGATCGTGCCTTATTAGGAAGGCAACAGACGGGTCTGACA
TGGATTGGACGAACCACTGAATTGCCGCATTGCAGAGATATTGTATTTAAGTGCCTAGCTCGATACATAA
ACGGGTCTCTCTGGTTAGACCAGATCTGAGCCTGGGAGCTCTCTGGCTAACTAGGGAACCCACTGCTTAA
GCCTCAATAAAGCTTGCCTTGAGTGCTTCAAGTAGTGTGTGCCCGTCTGTTGTGTGACTCTGGTAACTAG
AGATCCCTCAGACCCTTTTAGTCAGTGTGGAAAATCTCTAGCAGTGGCGCCCGAACAGGGACTTGAAAGC
GAAAGGGAAACCAGAGGAGCTCTCTCGACGCAGGACTCGGCTTGCTGAAGCGCGCACGGCAAGAGGCGAG
GGGCGGCGACTGGTGAGTACGCCAAAAATTTTGACTAGCGGAGGCTAGAAGGAGAGAGATGGGTGCGAGA
GCGTCAGTATTAAGCGGGGGAGAATTAGATCGCGATGGGAAAAAATTCGGTTAAGGCCAGGGGGAAAGAA
AAAATATAAATTAAAACATATAGTATGGGCAAGCAGGGAGCTAGAACGATTCGCAGTTAATCCTGGCCTG
TTAGAAACATCAGAAGGCTGTAGACAAATACTGGGACAGCTACAACCATCCCTTCAGACAGGATCAGAAG
AACTTAGATCATTATATAATACAGTAGCAACCCTCTATTGTGTGCATCAAAGGATAGAGATAAAAGACAC
CAAGGAAGCTTTAGACAAGATAGAGGAAGAGCAAAACAAAAGTAAGACCACCGCACAGCAAGCGGCCGCT
GATCTTCAGACCTGGAGGAGGAGATATGAGGGACAATTGGAGAAGTGAATTATATAAATATAAAGTAGTA
AAAATTGAACCATTAGGAGTAGCACCCACCAAGGCAAAGAGAAGAGTGGTGCAGAGAGAAAAAAGAGCAG
TGGGAATAGGAGCTTTGTTCCTTGGGTTCTTGGGAGCAGCAGGAAGCACTATGGGCGCAGCGTCAATGAC
GCTGACGGTACAGGCCAGACAATTATTGTCTGGTATAGTGCAGCAGCAGAACAATTTGCTGAGGGCTATT
GAGGCGCAACAGCATCTGTTGCAACTCACAGTCTGGGGCATCAAGCAGCTCCAGGCAAGAATCCTGGCTG
TGGAAAGATACCTAAAGGATCAACAGCTCCTGGGGATTTGGGGTTGCTCTGGAAAACTCATTTGCACCAC
TGCTGTGCCTTGGAATGCTAGTTGGAGTAATAAATCTCTGGAACAGATTTGGAATCACACGACCTGGATG
GAGTGGGACAGAGAAATTAACAATTACACAAGCTTAATACACTCCTTAATTGAAGAATCGCAAAACCAGC
AAGAAAAGAATGAACAAGAATTATTGGAATTAGATAAATGGGCAAGTTTGTGGAATTGGTTTAACATAAC
AAATTGGCTGTGGTATATAAAATTATTCATAATGATAGTAGGAGGCTTGGTAGGTTTAAGAATAGTTTTT
GCTGTACTTTCTATAGTGAATAGAGTTAGGCAGGGATATTCACCATTATCGTTTCAGACCCACCTCCCAA
CCCCGAGGGGACCCAGAGAGGGCCTATTTCCCATGATTCCTTCATATTTGCATATACGATACAAGGCTGT
TAGAGAGATAATTAGAATTAATTTGACTGTAAACACAAAGATATTAGTACAAAATACGTGACGTAGAAAG
TAATAATTTCTTGGGTAGTTTGCAGTTTTAAAATTATGTTTTAAAATGGACTATCATATGCTTACCGTAA
CTTGAAAGTATTTCGATTTCTTGGCTTTATATATCTTGTGGAAAGGACGAAACACCGGAGACGACCGGTT
TTTTGCGTCTCTGTTTAAGAGCTATGCTGCGAATACGAGGGAGCAGACGATATGGCGTCGCTCCTCTCCA
CGAGAGCATATGGGCTCCGTGGTCTCGTACACCATCAGGGTACGTATCAGACACCATCAGGGTCTGCTCG
TATTCGCAGCATAGCAAGTTTAAATAAGGCTAGTCCGTTATCAACTTGAAAAAGTGGCACCGAGTCGGTG
CTTTTTTTGAATTCTAGATCTTGAGACAAATGGCAGTATTCATCCACAATTTTAAAAGAAAAGGGGGGAT
TGGGGGGTACAGTGCAGGGGAAAGAATAGTAGACATAATAGCAACAGACATACAAACTAAAGAATTACAA
AAACAAATTACAAAAATTCAAAATTTTCGGGTTTATTACAGGGACAGCAGAGATCCACTTTGGCGCCGGC
TCGAGGGGGCCCGGGTTGCGCCTTTTCCAAGGCAGCCCTGGGTTTGCGCAGGGACGCGGCTGCTCTGGGC
GTGGTTCCGGGAAACGCAGCGGCGCCGACCCTGGGTCTCGCACATTCTTCACGTCCGTTCGCAGCGTCAC
CCGGATCTTCGCCGCTACCCTTGTGGGCCCCCCGGCGACGCTTCCTGCTCCGCCCCTAAGTCGGGAAGGT
TCCTTGCGGTTCGCGGCGTGCCGGACGTGACAAACGGAAGCCGCACGTCTTACTAGTACCCTCGCAGACG
GACAGCGCCAGGGAGCAATGGCAGCGCGCCGACCGCGATGGGCTGTGGCCAATAGCGGCTGCTCAGCAGG
GCGCGCCGAGAGCAGCGGCCGGGAAGGGGCGGTGCGGGAGGCGGGGTGTGGGGCGGTAGTGTGGGCCCTG
TTCCTGCCCGCGCGGTGTTCCGCATTCTGCAAGCCTCCGGAGCGCACGTCGGCAGTCGGCTCCCTCGTTG
ACCGAATCACCGACCTCTCTCCCCAGGGGGATCCAACTTAAGCTTGCCACCATGTCGCGGAGGCGGCACA
GCTACGAGAACGATGGTGGACAACCTCACAAAAGGAGGAAGACGTCTATGCTAGCCTCCAAAACCATCGT
TCTTTCGGTCGGCGAGGCTACTCGCACTCTGACTGAGATCCAGTCCACCGCAGACCGTCAGATCTTCGAA
GAGAAGGTCGGGCCTCTGGTGGGTCGGCTGCGCCTCACGGCTTCGCTCCGTCAAAACGGAGCCAAGACCG
CGTATCGAGTCAACCTAAAACTGGATCAGGCGGACGTCGTTGATTCCGGACTTCCGAAAGTGCGCTACAC
TCAGGTATGGTCGCACGACGTGACAATCGTTGCGAATAGCACCGAGGCCTCGCGCAAATCGTTGTACGAT
TTGACCAAGTCCCTCGTCGCGACCTCGCAGGTCGAAGATCTTGTCGTCAACCTTGTGCCGCTGGGCCGTT
CTTCAACTTTCTTGTACAAAGTGGGCGGAGGAGGTGGAAGCGGAGGAGGAGGAAGCGGAGGAGGAGGTAG
CGGACCTAAGAAAAAGAGGAAGGTGGCGGCCGCTGGTACCCCTTCAGGGCAGATCAGCAACCAGGCCCTG
GCTCTGGCCCCTAGCTCCGCTCCAGTGCTGGCCCAGACTATGGTGCCCTCTAGTGCTATGGTGCCTCTGG
CCCAGCCACCTGCTCCAGCCCCTGTGCTGACCCCAGGACCACCCCAGTCACTGAGCGCTCCAGTGCCCAA
GTCTACACAGGCCGGCGAGGGGACTCTGAGTGAAGCTCTGCTGCACCTGCAGTTCGACGCTGATGAGGAC
CTGGGAGCTCTGCTGGGGAACAGCACCGATCCCGGAGTGTTCACAGATCTGGCCTCCGTGGACAACTCTG
AGTTTCAGCAGCTGCTGAATCAGGGCGTGTCCATGTCTCATAGTACAGCCGAACCAATGCTGATGGAGTA
CCCCGAAGCCATTACCCGGCTGGTGACCGGCAGCCAGCGGCCCCCCGACCCCGCTCCAACTCCCCTGGGA
ACCAGCGGCCTGCCTAATGGGCTGTCCGGAGATGAAGACTTCTCAAGCATCGCTGATATGGACTTTAGTG
CCCTGCTGTCACAGATTTCCTCTAGTGGGCAGGGAGGAGGTGGAAGCGGCTTCAGCGTGGACACCAGTGC
CCTGCTGGACCTGTTCAGCCCCTCGGTGACCGTGCCCGACATGAGCCTGCCTGACCTTGACAGCAGCCTG
GCCAGTATCCAAGAGCTCCTGTCTCCCCAGGAGCCCCCCAGGCCTCCCGAGGCAGAGAACAGCAGCCCGG
ATTCAGGGAAGCAGCTGGTGCACTACACAGCGCAGCCGCTGTTCCTGCTGGACCCCGGCTCCGTGGACAC
CGGGAGCAACGACCTGCCGGTGCTGTTTGAGCTGGGAGAGGGCTCCTACTTCTCCGAAGGGGACGGCTTC
GCCGAGGACCCCACCATCTCCCTGCTGACAGGCTCGGAGCCTCCCAAAGCCAAGGACCCCACTGTCTCCG
ATATCGGCAGTGGAGAGGGCAGAGGAAGTCTGCTAACATGCGGTGACGTCGAGGAGAATCCTGGCCCAGG
TACCACAGATCCACCGGAGCTTACCATGACCGAGTACAAGCCCACGGTGCGCCTCGCCACCCGCGACGAC
GTCCCCAGGGCCGTACGCACCCTCGCCGCCGCGTTCGCCGACTACCCCGCCACGCGCCACACCGTCGATC
CGGACCGCCACATCGAGCGGGTCACCGAGCTGCAAGAACTCTTCCTCACGCGCGTCGGGCTCGACATCGG
CAAGGTGTGGGTCGCGGACGACGGCGCCGCCGTGGCGGTCTGGACCACGCCGGAGAGCGTCGAAGCGGGG
GCGGTGTTCGCCGAGATCGGCCCGCGCATGGCCGAGTTGAGCGGTTCCCGGCTGGCCGCGCAGCAACAGA
TGGAAGGCCTCCTGGCGCCGCACCGGCCCAAGGAGCCCGCGTGGTTCCTGGCCACCGTCGGCGTTTCGCC
CGACCACCAGGGCAAGGGTCTGGGCAGCGCCGTCGTGCTCCCCGGAGTGGAGGCGGCCGAGCGCGCCGGG
GTGCCCGCCTTCCTGGAGACCTCCGCGCCCCGCAACCTCCCCTTCTACGAGCGGCTCGGCTTCACCGTCA
CCGCCGACGTCGAGGTGCCCGAAGGACCGCGCACCTGGTGCATGACCCGCAAGCCCGGTGCCGCTAGCTG
AACGCGTTAAGTCGACTTTAAGACCAATGACTTACAAGGCAGCTGTAGATCTTAGCCACTTTTTAAAAGA
AAAGGGGGGACTGGAAGGGCTAATTCACTCCCAACGAAGACAAGATATCCTTGATCTGTGGATCTACCAC
ACACAAGGCTACTTCCCTGATTGGCAGAACTACACACCAGGGCCAGGGATCAGATATCCACTGACCTTTG
GATGGTGCTACAAGCTAGTACCAGTTGAGCAAGAGAAGGTAGAAGAAGCCAATGAAGGAGAGAACACCCG
CTTGTTACACCCTGTGAGCCTGCATGGGATGGATGACCCGGAGAGAGAAGTATTAGAGTGGAGGTTTGAC
AGCCGCCTAGCATTTCATCACATGGCCCGAGAGCTGCATCCGGAGTACTTCAAGAACTGCTGACATCGAG
CTTGCTACAAGGGACTTTCCGCTGGGGACTTTCCAGGGAGGCGTGGCCTGGGCGGGACTGGGGAGTGGCG
AGCCCTCAGATGCTGCATATAAGCAGCTGCTTTTTGCTTGTACTGGGTCTCTCTGGTTAGACCAGATCTG
AGCCTGGGAGCTCTCTGGCTAACTAGGGAACCCACTGCTTAAGCCTCAATAAAGCTTGCCTTGAGTGCTT
CAAGTAGTGTGTGCCCGTCTGTTGTGTGACTCTGGTAACTAGAGATCCCTCAGACCCTTTTAGTCAGTGT
GGAAAATCTCTAGCAGTACGTATAGTAGTTCATGTCATCTTATTATTCAGTATTTATAACTTGCAAAGAA
ATGAATATCAGAGAGTGAGAGGAACTTGTTTATTGCAGCTTATAATGGTTACAAATAAAGCAATAGCATC
ACAAATTTCACAAATAAAGCATTTTTTTCACTGCATTCTAGTTGTGGTTTGTCCAAACTCATCAATGTAT
CTTATCATGTCTGGCTCTAGCTATCCCGCCCCTAACTCCGCCCATCCCGCCCCTAACTCCGCCCAGTTCC
GCCCATTCTCCGCCCCATGGCTGACTAATTTTTTTTATTTATGCAGAGGCCGAGGCCGCCTCGGCCTCTG
AGCTATTCCAGAAGTAGTGAGGAGGCTTTTTTGGAGGCCTAGGGACGTACCCAATTCGCCCTATAGTGAG
TCGTATTACGCGCGCTCACTGGCCGTCGTTTTACAACGTCGTGACTGGGAAAACCCTGGCGTTACCCAAC
TTAATCGCCTTGCAGCACATCCCCCTTTCGCCAGCTGGCGTAATAGCGAAGAGGCCCGCACCGATCGCCC
TTCCCAACAGTTGCGCAGCCTGAATGGCGAATGGG
[124 nt withheld, positions 7106-7229]
C
[91 nt withheld, positions 7231-7321]
A
[49 nt withheld, positions 7323-7371]
CCTTTGACGTTGGAGTCCACGTTCTTT
[37 nt withheld, positions 7399-7435]
ACCCTATCTCGGTCTATTCTTTTGATTTATAAGGGATTTTGCCGATTTCGGCCTATTGGTTAAAAAATGA
GCTGATTTAACAAAAATTTAACGCGAATTTTAACAAAATATTAACGCTTACAATTTAGGTGGCACTTTTC
GGGGAAATGTGCGCGGAACCCCTATTTGTTTATTTTTCTAAATACATTCAAATATGTATCCGCTCATGAG
ACAATAACCCTGATAAATGCTTCAATAATATTGAAAAAGGAAGAGTATGAGTATTCAACATTTCCGTGTC
GCCCTTATTCCCTTTTTTGCGGCATTTTGCCTTCCTGTTTTTGCTCACCCAGAAACGCTGGTGAAAGTAA
AAGATGCTGAAGATCAGTTGGGTGCACGAGTGGGTTACATCGAACTGGATCTCAACAGCGGTAAGATCCT
TGAGAGTTTTCGCCCCGAAGAACGTTTTCCAATGATGAGCACTTTTAAAGTTCTGCTATGTGGCGCGGTA
TTATCCCGTATTGACGCCGGGCAAGAGCAACTCGGTCGCCGCATACACTATTCTCAGAATGACTTGGTTG
AGTACTCACCAGTCACAGAAAAGCATCTTACGGATGGCATGACAGTAAGAGAATTATGCAGTGCTGCCAT
AACCATGAGTGATAACACTGCGGCCAACTTACTTCTGACAACGATCGGAGGACCGAAGGAGCTAACCGCT
TTTTTGCACAACATGGGGGATCATGTAACTCGCCTTGATCGTTGGGAACCGGAGCTGAATGAAGCCATAC
CAAACGACGAGCGTGACACCACGATGCCTGTAGCAATGGCAACAACGTTGCGCAAACTATTAACTGGCGA
ACTACTTACTCTAGCTTCCCGGCAACAATTAATAGACTGGATGGAGGCGGATAAAGTTGCAGGACCACTT
CTGCGCTCGGCCCTTCCGGCTGGCTGGTTTATTGCTGATAAATCTGGAGCCGGTGAGCGTGGGTCTCGCG
GTATCATTGCAGCACTGGGGCCAGATGGTAAGCCCTCCCGTATCGTAGTTATCTACACGACGGGGAGTCA
GGCAACTATGGATGAACGAAATAGACAGATCGCTGAGATAGGTGCCTCACTGATTAAGCATTGGTAACTG
TCAGACCAAGTTTACTCATATATACTTTAGATTGATTTAAAACTTCATTTTTAATTTAAAAGGATCTAGG
TGAAGATCCTTTTTGATAATCTCATGACCAAAATCCCTTAACGTGAGTTTTCGTTCCACTGAGCGTCAGA
CCCCGTAGAAAAGATCAAAGGATCTTCTTGAGATCCTTTTTTTCTGCGCGTAATCTGCTGCTTGCAAACA
AAAAAACCACCGCTACCAGCGGTGGTTTGTTTGCCGGATCAAGAGCTACCAACTCTTTTTCCGAAGGTAA
CTGGCTTCAGCAGAGCGCAGATACCAAATACTGTTCTTCTAGTGTAGCCGTAGTTAGGCCACCACTTCAA
GAACTCTGTAGCACCGCCTACATACCTCGCTCTGCTAATCCTGTTACCAGTGGCTGCTGCCAGTGGCGAT
AAGTCGTGTCTTACCGGGTTGGACTCAAGACGATAGTTACCGGATAAGGCGCAGCGGTCGGGCTGAACGG
GGGGTTCGTGCACACAGCCCAGCTTGGAGCGAACGACCTACACCGAACT
Features (pLannotate 1.2.2; 30 found; start..end, strand, type, name):
    400..492     +  CDS            lacI (fragment): lac repressor; lacI; The lac repressor binds to the lac operator to inhibit transcription in E. coli. This inhibition can be relieved by adding lactose or isopropyl-β-D-thiogalactopyranoside (IPTG).
    505..526     +  protein_bind   CAP binding site: CAP binding activates transcription in the presence of cAMP. E. coli catabolite activator protein
    541..571     +  promoter       lac promoter: promoter for the E. coli lac operon
    579..595     +  protein_bind   lac operator: The lac repressor binds to the lac operator to inhibit transcription in E. coli. This inhibition can be relieved by adding lactose or isopropyl-β-D-thiogalactopyranoside (IPTG). lac repressor encoded by lacI
    640..658     +  promoter       T3 promoter: promoter for bacteriophage T3 RNA polymerase
    686..912     +  promoter       RSV promoter: Rous sarcoma virus enhancer/promoter
    913..1093    +  LTR            5' LTR (truncated): truncated 5' long terminal repeat (LTR) from HIV-1
   1140..1265    +  misc_feature   HIV-1 Ψ: packaging signal of human immunodeficiency virus type 1
   1249..1612    +  CDS            HIV-1 gag (fragment): gag protein from human immunodeficiency virus 1; gag
   1758..1991    +  misc_feature   RRE: The Rev response element (RRE) of HIV-1 allows for Rev-dependent mRNA export from the nucleus to the cytoplasm.
   2368..2394    +  CDS            Rev (fragment): human immunodeficiency virus 1 (HIV-1) Rev protein; rev; enhances nuclear export of unspliced and incompletely spliced viral mRNAs
   2398..2638    +  promoter       U6 promoter: RNA polymerase III promoter for human U6 snRNA
   2807..2871    +  misc_RNA       tracrRNA (fragment): trans-activating CRISPR RNA for the Streptococcus pyogenes CRISPR/Cas9 system
   2920..3037    +  misc_feature   cPPT/CTS: central polypurine tract and central termination sequence of HIV-1
   3096..3596    +  promoter       hPGK promoter: human phosphoglycerate kinase 1 promoter
   3697..4059    +  CDS            COAT_BPPP7: Experimental evidence at protein level: Swiss-Prot protein existence level 1. Forms the phage shell; binds to the phage RNA. From Pseudomonas phage PP7 (Bacteriophage PP7).
   4067..4084    -  protein_bind   attB2 (fragment): mutant version of attB; core recombination site for the Gateway® BP reaction BP Clonase™
   4171..4713    +  CDS            Rela (fragment): TF65_MOUSE - Also known as Nfkb3. Experimental evidence at protein level: Swiss-Prot protein existence level 1. NF-kappa-B is a pleiotropic transcription factor present in almost all cell types and is the endpoint of a series of signal transduction events that are initiated by a vast array of stimuli related to many biological processes such as inflammation, immunity, differentiation, cell growth, tumorigenesis and apoptosis. NF-kappa-B is a homo- or heterodimeric complex formed by the Rel-like domain- containing proteins RELA/p65, RELB, NFKB1/p105, NFKB1/p50, REL and NFKB2/p52. The heterodime
   4738..5109    +  CDS            HSF1: C-terminal activation domain from the human heat shock transcription factor HSF1
   5206..5802    +  CDS            PuroR (fragment): puromycin N-acetyltransferase; pac from Streptomyces; confers resistance to puromycin
   5786..6220    +  CDS            nef (fragment): NEF_HV112 - Experimental evidence at protein level: Swiss-Prot protein existence level 1. Extracellular Nef protein targets CD4(+) T-lymphocytes for apoptosis by interacting with CXCR4 surface receptors. From Human immunodeficiency virus type 1 group M subtype B (isolate PCV12) (HIV-1).
   6345..6525    +  LTR            5' LTR (truncated): truncated 5' long terminal repeat (LTR) from HIV-1
   6603..6724    +  polyA_signal   SV40 poly(A) signal: SV40 polyadenylation signal
   6764..6899    +  rep_origin     SV40 ori: SV40 origin of replication
   6920..6938    -  promoter       T7 promoter: promoter for bacteriophage T7 RNA polymerase
   6946..7101    +  CDS            lacZα (fragment): LacZα fragment of β-galactosidase; lacZ fragment
   7106..7534    +  rep_origin     f1 ori (sequence partly withheld): f1 bacteriophage origin of replication; arrow indicates direction of (+) strand synthesis
   7587..7691    +  promoter       AmpR promoter: bla
   7692..8552    +  CDS            AmpR: β-lactamase; bla; confers resistance to ampicillin, carbenicillin, and related antibiotics
   8723..217     +  rep_origin     ori (across the origin): high-copy-number ColE1/pMB1/pBR322/pUC origin of replication
