[The description below was written by a language model from this plasmid's Addgene catalogue record and pLannotate feature annotations shown in this document.]
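Description:
pxpr_502-wt-ltr is a lentiviral CRISPR activation (CRISPRa) vector derived from pXPR_502, in which the 3' LTR has been replaced with a functional, intact version rather than the self-inactivating form usual for such backbones. It is maintained in E. coli through a high-copy ColE1/pUC-type origin and an ampicillin resistance gene. The backbone also carries an f1 origin, an SV40 origin and remnants of lac/lacZα cloning sequences flanked by T3 and T7 promoters. The viral genome is transcribed from an RSV promoter fused to a truncated HIV-1 5' LTR and includes the Ψ packaging signal with a partial gag sequence, the Rev response element and the cPPT/CTS. An SV40 polyadenylation signal lies downstream of the 3' LTR. In the feature table, the 3' region appears as a nef fragment followed by an element scored as a truncated LTR, which is broadly consistent with restored U3-region sequence, although the annotation does not mark a complete LTR as such.

The payload has two expression units. A human U6 promoter drives a guide RNA scaffold (annotated as a partial S. pyogenes tracrRNA). No spacer is recorded, and the catalogue lists no insert, so this is an empty guide-cloning vector. Downstream, the human PGK promoter drives a PP7 bacteriophage coat protein followed by p65 (RelA) and HSF1 activation domains, with a puromycin resistance gene after them. How the puromycin gene is linked to the activator is not annotated. The PP7 coat protein is an RNA-binding module, which suggests that the activator is recruited to the guide RNA, although no aptamer is annotated. No Cas9 is annotated, so dCas9 would have to be supplied separately. The associated work concerns CRISPR library screening to obtain HEK293-derived cell lines with improved lentiviral vector titers.
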