Addgene plasmid #182647: pxpr_502-wt-ltr
Purpose: for CRISPRa, lentiviral expression of gRNA scaffold using activator P65 HSF, contains intact LTR
Depositing lab: Jakob Reiser. Depositing organization: FDA, Center for Biologics Evaluation and Research (CBER). Publication: CRISPR library screening to develop HEK293-derived cell lines with improved lentiviral vector titers. Iaffaldano BJ, Marino MP, Reiser J. Front Genome Ed. 2023 Jul 13;5:1218328. doi: 10.3389/fgeed.2023.1218328. eCollection 2023. PubMed 37520398.
Backbone
  Vector backbone: pXPR_502
  Modifications to backbone: Added functional 3'-LTR sequence
  Vector type: Mammalian Expression, Lentiviral, CRISPR
  Selectable markers: Puromycin
Growth in bacteria
  Bacterial resistance: Ampicillin, 100 μg/mL
  Growth temperature: 37°C
  Growth strain: NEB Stable
  Copy number: Unknown
Gene/Insert
  Gene/Insert name: None
  Species: Synthetic
Terms and licenses: Academic/Nonprofit Terms; Industry Terms: Not Available to Industry
How to cite: pxpr_502-wt-ltr was a gift from Jakob Reiser (Addgene plasmid # 182647 ; http://n2t.net/addgene:182647 ; RRID:Addgene_182647)
